>Addgene plasmid #31238 | pMG10 | depositor full sequence | sequence record 14312 | Author sequence
CATATGCCAAGTACGCCCCCTATTGACGTCAATGACGGTAAATGGCCCGCCTGGCATTATGCCCAGTACA
TGACCTTATGGGACTTTCCTACTTGGCAGTACATCTACGTATTAGTCATCGCTATTACCATGGTGATGCG
GTTTTGGCAGTACATCAATGGGCGTGGATAGCGGTTTGACTCACGGGGATTTCCAAGTCTCCACCCCATT
GACGTCAATGGGAGTTTGTTTTGGCACCAAAATCAACGGGACTTTCCAAAATGTCGTAACAACTCCGCCC
CATTGACGCAAATGGGCGGTAGGCGTGTACGGTGGGAGGTCTATATAAGCAGAGCTGGTTTAGTGAACCG
TCAGATCCGCTAGAGATCCGCGGCCGCCACCATGGATTATAAGGATCACGATGGCGACTACAAGGACCAC
GATATTGACTACAAAGACGATGACGATAAAATGGCTCCTAAGAAAAAGCGCAAAGTCGGTATCCATGGCG
TTCCCGCTAGCTAACGCAAGATCTCAGCTGGTGAAGTCCGAGCTCGAAGAAAAAAAGAGCGAGCTGCGCC
ACAAGCTCAAGTACGTGCCCCACGAGTACATCGAGCTGATCGAGATCGCCCGCAACAGCACCCAAGACCG
CATCCTGGAGATGAAAGTGATGGAGTTCTTCATGAAGGTGTACGGCTACCGCGGCAAGCACCTGGGCGGC
TCCCGCAAGCCCGATGGCGCCATCTACACCGTGGGCTCCCCCATCGACTATGGCGTCATTGTCGACACCA
AGGCCTACTCCGGCGGCTACAACTTACCCATCGGTCAGGCCGACGAGATGCAACGCTACGTGAAGGAGAA
CCAGACCCGCAATAAGCACATTAATCCCAACGAGTGGTGGAAGGTGTACCCCTCCTCCGTGACCGAGTTC
AAATTCCTGTTCGTGTCCGGCCACTTCAAGGGCAATTATAAGGCCCAACTGACCCGCCTGAACCACAAGA
CCAACTGCAACGGCGCCGTGCTGTCCGTGGAGGAACTGCTGATCGGCGGCGAGATGATCAAGGCTGGTAC
CCTGACCCTGGAAGAGGTGCGCCGCAAGTTCAACAATGGTGAAATCAATTTCAGGTCCGGCGGCGGAGAG
GGCAGAGGAAGTCTTCTAACATGCGGTGACGTGGAGGAGAATCCCGGCCCTAGGATGGACTACAAAGACC
ATGACGGTGATTATAAAGATCATGACATCGATTACAAGGATGACGATGACAAGATGGCCCCCAAGAAGAA
GAGGAAGGTGGGCATTCACGGGGTGCCGTCTAGATAGTAAGCTTGGATCCCAACTAGTCAAAAGTGAACT
GGAGGAGAAGAAATCTGAACTTCGTCATAAATTGAAATATGTGCCTCATGAATATATTGAATTAATTGAA
ATTGCCAGAAATTCCACTCAGGATAGAATTCTTGAAATGAAGGTAATGGAATTTTTTATGAAAGTTTATG
GATATAGAGGTAAACATTTGGGTGGATCAAGGAAACCGGACGGAGCAATTTATACTGTCGGATCTCCTAT
TGATTACGGTGTGATCGTGGATACTAAAGCTTATAGCGGAGGTTATAATCTGCCAATTGGCCAAGCAGAT
GAAATGGAGCGATATGTCGAAGAAAATCAAACACGAAACAAACATCTCAACCCTAATGAATGGTGGAAAG
TCTATCCATCTTCTGTAACGGAATTTAAGTTTTTATTTGTGAGTGGTCACTTTAAAGGAAACTACAAAGC
TCAGCTTACACGATTAAATCATATCACTAATTGTAATGGAGCTGTTCTTAGTGTAGAAGAGCTTTTAATT
GGTGGAGAAATGATTAAAGCCGGCACATTAACCTTAGAGGAAGTGAGACGGAAATTTAATAACGGCGAGA
TAAACTTTTAAGGGCCCTTCGAAGGTAAGCCTATCCCTAACCCTCTCCTCGGTCTCGATTCTACGCGTAC
CGGTCATCATCACCATCACCATTGAGTTTAAACCCGCTGATCAGCCTCGACTGTGCCTTCTAGTTGCCAG
CCATCTGTTGTTTGCCCCTCCCCCGTGCCTTCCTTGACCCTGGAAGGTGCCACTCCCACTGTCCTTTCCT
AATAAAATGAGGAAATTGCATCGCATTGTCTGAGTAGGTGTCATTCTATTCTGGGGGGTGGGGTGGGGCA
GGACAGCAAGGGGGAGGATTGGGAAGACAATAGCAGGCATGCTGGGGATGCGGTGGGCTCTATGGCTTCT
GAGGCGGAAAGAACCAGCTGGGGCTCTAGGGGGTATCCCC
[124 nt withheld, positions 2281-2404]
C
[32 nt withheld, positions 2406-2437]
CA
[57 nt withheld, positions 2440-2496]
A
[49 nt withheld, positions 2498-2546]
CCTTTGACGTTGGAGTCCACGTTCTTT
[37 nt withheld, positions 2574-2610]
ACCCTATCTCGGTCTATTCTTTTGATTTATAAGGGATTTTGGGGATTTCGGCCTATTGGTTAAAAAATGA
GCTGATTTAACAAAAATTTAACGCGAATTAATTCTGTGGAATGTGTGTCAGTTAGGGTGTGGAAAGTCCC
CAGGCTCCCCAGGCAGGCAGAAGTATGCAAAGCATGCATCTCAATTAGTCAGCAACCAGGTGTGGAAAGT
CCCCAGGCTCCCCAGCAGGCAGAAGTATGCAAAGCATGCATCTCAATTAGTCAGCAACCATAGTCCCGCC
CCTAACTCCGCCCATCCCGCCCCTAACTCCGCCCAGTTCCGCCCATTCTCCGCCCCATGGCTGACTAATT
TTTTTTATTTATGCAGAGGCCGAGGCCGCCTCTGCCTCTGAGCTATTCCAGAAGTAGTGAGGAGGCTTTT
TTGGAGGCCTAGGCTTTTGCAAAAAGCTCCCGGGAGCTTGTATATCCATTTTCGGATCTGATCAGCACGT
GTTGACAATTAATCATCGGCATAGTATATCGGCATAGTATAATACGACAAGGTGAGGAACTAAACCATGG
CCAAGCCTTTGTCTCAAGAAGAATCCACCCTCATTGAAAGAGCAACGGCTACAATCAACAGCATCCCCAT
CTCTGAAGACTACAGCGTCGCCAGCGCAGCTCTCTCTAGCGACGGCCGCATCTTCACTGGTGTCAATGTA
TATCATTTTACTGGGGGACCTTGTGCAGAACTCGTGGTGCTGGGCACTGCTGCTGCTGCGGCAGCTGGCA
ACCTGACTTGTATCGTCGCGATCGGAAATGAGAACAGGGGCATCTTGAGCCCCTGCGGACGGTGTCGACA
GGTGCTTCTCGATCTGCATCCTGGGATCAAAGCGATAGTGAAGGACAGTGATGGACAGCCGACGGCAGTT
GGGATTCGTGAATTGCTGCCCTCTGGTTATGTGTGGGAGGGCTAAGCACTTCGTGGCCGAGGAGCAGGAC
TGACACGTGCTACGAGATTTCGATTCCACCGCCGCCTTCTATGAAAGGTTGGGCTTCGGAATCGTTTTCC
GGGACGCCGGCTGGATGATCCTCCAGCGCGGGGATCTCATGCTGGAGTTCTTCGCCCACCCCAACTTGTT
TATTGCAGCTTATAATGGTTACAAATAAAGCAATAGCATCACAAATTTCACAAATAAAGCATTTTTTTCA
CTGCATTCTAGTTGTGGTTTGTCCAAACTCATCAATGTATCTTATCATGTCTGTATACCGTCGACCTCTA
GCTAGAGCTTGGCGTAATCATGGTCATAGCTGTTTCCTGTGTGAAATTGTTATCCGCTCACAATTCCACA
CAACATACGAGCCGGAAGCATAAAGTGTAAAGCCTGGGGTGCCTAATGAGTGAGCTAACTCACATTAATT
GCGTTGCGCTCACTGCCCGCTTTCCAGTCGGGAAACCTGTCGTGCCAGCTGCATTAATGAATCGGCCAAC
GCGCGGGGAGAGGCGGTTTGCGTATTGGGCGCTCTTCCGCTTCCTCGCTCACTGACTCGCTGCGCTCGGT
CGTTCGGCTGCGGCGAGCGGTATCAGCTCACTCAAAGGCGGTAATACGGTTATCCACAGAATCAGGGGAT
AACGCAGGAAAGAACATGTGAGCAAAAGGCCAGCAAAAGGCCAGGAACCGTAAAAAGGCCGCGTTGCTGG
CGTTTTTCCATAGGCTCCGCCCCCCTGACGAGCATCACAAAAATCGACGCTCAAGTCAGAGGTGGCGAAA
CCCGACAGGACTATAAAGATACCAGGCGTTTCCCCCTGGAAGCTCCCTCGTGCGCTCTCCTGTTCCGACC
CTGCCGCTTACCGGATACCTGTCCGCCTTTCTCCCTTCGGGAAGCGTGGCGCTTTCTCAATGCTCACGCT
GTAGGTATCTCAGTTCGGTGTAGGTCGTTCGCTCCAAGCTGGGCTGTGTGCACGAACCCCCCGTTCAGCC
CGACCGCTGCGCCTTATCCGGTAACTATCGTCTTGAGTCCAACCCGGTAAGACACGACTTATCGCCACTG
GCAGCAGCCACTGGTAACAGGATTAGCAGAGCGAGGTATGTAGGCGGTGCTACAGAGTTCTTGAAGTGGT
GGCCTAACTACGGCTACACTAGAAGGACAGTATTTGGTATCTGCGCTCTGCTGAAGCCAGTTACCTTCGG
AAAAAGAGTTGGTAGCTCTTGATCCGGCAAACAAACCACCGCTGGTAGCGGTGGTTTTTTTGTTTGCAAG
CAGCAGATTACGCGCAGAAAAAAAGGATCTCAAGAAGATCCTTTGATCTTTTCTACGGGGTCTGACGCTC
AGTGGAACGAAAACTCACGTTAAGGGATTTTGGTCATGAGATTATCAAAAAGGATCTTCACCTAGATCCT
TTTAAATTAAAAATGAAGTTTTAAATCAATCTAAAGTATATATGAGTAAACTTGGTCTGACAGTTACCAA
TGCTTAATCAGTGAGGCACCTATCTCAGCGATCTGTCTATTTCGTTCATCCATAGTTGCCTGACTCCCCG
TCGTGTAGATAACTACGATACGGGAGGGCTTACCATCTGGCCCCAGTGCTGCAATGATACCGCGAGACCC
ACGCTCACCGGCTCCAGATTTATCAGCAATAAACCAGCCAGCCGGAAGGGCCGAGCGCAGAAGTGGTCCT
GCAACTTTATCCGCCTCCATCCAGTCTATTAATTGTTGCCGGGAAGCTAGAGTAAGTAGTTCGCCAGTTA
ATAGTTTGCGCAACGTTGTTGCCATTGCTACAGGCATCGTGGTGTCACGCTCGTCGTTTGGTATGGCTTC
ATTCAGCTCCGGTTCCCAACGATCAAGGCGAGTTACATGATCCCCCATGTTGTGCAAAAAAGCGGTTAGC
TCCTTCGGTCCTCCGATCGTTGTCAGAAGTAAGTTGGCCGCAGTGTTATCACTCATGGTTATGGCAGCAC
TGCATAATTCTCTTACTGTCATGCCATCCGTAAGATGCTTTTCTGTGACTGGTGAGTACTCAACCAAGTC
ATTCTGAGAATAGTGTATGCGGCGACCGAGTTGCTCTTGCCCGGCGTCAATACGGGATAATACCGCGCCA
CATAGCAGAACTTTAAAAGTGCTCATCATTGGAAAACGTTCTTCGGGGCGAAAACTCTCAAGGATCTTAC
CGCTGTTGAGATCCAGTTCGATGTAACCCACTCGTGCACCCAACTGATCTTCAGCATCTTTTACTTTCAC
CAGCGTTTCTGGGTGAGCAAAAACAGGAAGGCAAAATGCCGCAAAAAAGGGAATAAGGGCGACACGGAAA
TGTTGAATACTCATACTCTTCCTTTTTCAATATTATTGAAGCATTTATCAGGGTTATTGTCTCATGAGCG
GATACATATTTGAATGTATTTAGAAAAATAAACAAATAGGGGTTCCGCGCACATTTCCCCGAAAAGTGCC
ACCTGACGTCGACGGATCGGGAGATCGATCTCCCGATCCCCTATGGTCGACTCTCAGTACAATCTGCTCT
GATGCCGCATAGTTAAGCCAGTATCTGCTCCCTGCTTGTGTGTTGGAGGTCGCTGAGTAGTGCGCGAGCA
AAATTTAAGCTACAACAAGGCAAGGCTTGACCGACAATTGCATGAAGAATCTGCTTAGGGTTAGGCGTTT
TGCGCTGCTTCGCGATGTACGGGCCAGATATACGCGTTGACATTGATTATTGACTAGTTATTAATAGTAA
TCAATTACGGGGTCATTAGTTCATAGCCCATATATGGAGTTCCGCGTTACATAACTTACGGTAAATGGCC
CGCCTGGCTGACCGCCCAACGACCCCCGCCCATTGACGTCAATAATGACGTATGTTCCCATAGTAACGCC
AATAGGGACTTTCCATTGACGTCAATGGGTGGACTATTTACGGTAAACTGCCCACTTGGCAGTACATCAA
GTGTAT
Features (pLannotate 1.2.2; 24 found; start..end, strand, type, name):
    133..336     +  promoter       CMV promoter: human cytomegalovirus (CMV) immediate early promoter
    427..450     +  CDS            3xFLAG (fragment): three tandem FLAG® epitope tags
    515..1102    +  CDS            fokIR (fragment): T2F1_PLAOK - Also known as rfoKI. Experimental evidence at protein level: Swiss-Prot protein existence level 1. Recognizes the double-stranded sequence 5'-GGATG-3'/3'-CATCC- 5' and cleaves respectively 14 bases after G-1 and 13 bases before C-1. From Planomicrobium okeanokoites (Planococcus okeanokoites) (Flavobacterium okeanokoites).
   1178..1243    +  CDS            3xFLAG: three tandem FLAG® epitope tags, followed by an enterokinase cleavage site
   1311..1898    +  CDS            FokI cleavage domain: nonspecific DNA cleavage domain of the FokI endonuclease (Li et al., 1992) must dimerize to be catalytically active
   1914..1955    +  CDS            V5 tag: epitope tag from simian virus 5
   2011..2235    +  polyA_signal   bGH poly(A) signal: bovine growth hormone polyadenylation signal
   2239..2260    +  promoter       SV40 promoter (fragment): SV40 enhancer and early promoter
   2281..2709    +  rep_origin     f1 ori (sequence partly withheld): f1 bacteriophage origin of replication; arrow indicates direction of (+) strand synthesis
   2723..3053    +  promoter       SV40 promoter: SV40 enhancer and early promoter
   3101..3148    +  promoter       EM7 promoter: synthetic bacterial promoter&nbsp
   3167..3565    +  CDS            BSD: blasticidin S deaminase; Aspergillus terreus BSD; confers resistance to blasticidin
   3566..3593    +  CDS            BleoR (fragment): antibiotic-binding protein; Sh ble from Streptoalloteichus hindustanus; confers resistance to bleomycin, phleomycin, and Zeocin™
   3603..3728    +  CDS            ble (fragment): BLE_KLEPN - Experimental evidence at protein level: Swiss-Prot protein existence level 1. Binding protein with a strong affinity to the bleomycin family of antibiotics. Binds to CL990; an antimitotic-antibiotic compound. From Klebsiella pneumoniae.
   3723..3844    +  polyA_signal   SV40 poly(A) signal: SV40 polyadenylation signal
   3917..3933    -  protein_bind   lac operator: The lac repressor binds to the lac operator to inhibit transcription in E. coli. This inhibition can be relieved by adding lactose or isopropyl-β-D-thiogalactopyranoside (IPTG). lac repressor encoded by lacI
   3941..3971    -  promoter       lac promoter: promoter for the E. coli lac operon
   3986..4007    -  protein_bind   CAP binding site: CAP binding activates transcription in the presence of cAMP. E. coli catabolite activator protein
   4020..4112    -  CDS            lacI (fragment): lac repressor; lacI; The lac repressor binds to the lac operator to inhibit transcription in E. coli. This inhibition can be relieved by adding lactose or isopropyl-β-D-thiogalactopyranoside (IPTG).
   4295..4883    -  rep_origin     ori: high-copy-number ColE1/pMB1/pBR322/pUC origin of replication
   5054..5914    -  CDS            AmpR: β-lactamase; bla; confers resistance to ampicillin, carbenicillin, and related antibiotics
   5915..6019    -  promoter       AmpR promoter: bla
   6090..6134    -  misc_feature   bom (fragment): basis of mobility region from pBR322
   6289..132     +  enhancer       CMV enhancer (across the origin): human cytomegalovirus immediate early enhancer
