[The description below was written by a language model from this plasmid's Addgene catalogue record and pLannotate feature annotations shown in this document.]
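Description:
pMG10 is a 6,536 bp mammalian expression plasmid deposited as an empty backbone for building "2-in-1" zinc-finger nuclease (ZFN) pairs. It is propagated in E. coli as a high-copy plasmid through a ColE1/pUC-type origin with ampicillin selection (β-lactamase under its own promoter). It also carries an f1 phage origin. The feature table shows an SV40 promoter/EM7 promoter unit driving a blasticidin S deaminase gene, followed by short bleomycin-resistance fragments and an SV40 polyadenylation signal. This unit would in principle allow blasticidin selection in mammalian cells, although the catalogue entry does not mention it.

The payload is one transcription unit driven by the CMV immediate-early enhancer and promoter and terminated by the bovine growth hormone poly(A) signal. It encodes two FokI cleavage domains, each preceded by an N-terminal triple FLAG tag, and the depositor states that a T2A self-processing peptide sequence separates them, so one transcript yields two separate proteins. The two FokI domains carry the "+" and "−" obligate heterodimer mutations, which favour cleavage by the intended pair and disfavour homodimers of either subunit. No zinc-finger arrays are present. Users clone them in by restriction enzyme, with NheI/BglII sites for the first array and XbaI/BamHI sites for the second, and these sites are destroyed during cloning. The annotation also detects a V5 epitope tag just after the second FokI domain, which the catalogue fields do not describe.

The associated publication concerns autonomous ZFN pairs for targeted chromosomal deletion, which fits the plasmid's use for co-expressing both halves of a heterodimeric nuclease from one vector in mammalian cells.
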