Addgene plasmid #31238: pMG10
Purpose: (Empty Backbone)
Depositing lab: Keith Joung. Depositing organization: Massachusetts General Hospital. Publication: Autonomous zinc-finger nuclease pairs for targeted chromosomal deletion. Soellu C, Pars K, Cornu TI, Thibodeau-Beganny S, Maeder ML, Joung JK, Heilbronn R, Cathomen T. Nucleic Acids Res. 2010 Dec 1. 38(22):8269-76. 10.1093/nar/gkq720 PubMed 20716517.
Backbone
  Vector backbone: pMG10
  Backbone size (bp): 6536
  Vector type: Mammalian Expression
Growth in bacteria
  Bacterial resistance: Ampicillin, 100 μg/mL
  Growth temperature: 37°C
  Growth strain: DH5alpha
  Copy number: High Copy
Gene/Insert
  Gene/Insert name: None (alt name: CMV-FokI (+)-T2A-FokI (-))
  Tag / fusion protein: 3xFLAG (N terminal on insert)
  Cloning method: Restriction Enzyme; 5′ cloning site NheI for ZF1/ XbaI for ZF2 (destroyed during cloning); 3′ cloning site BglII for ZF1/ BamHI for ZF2 (destroyed during cloning)
  Sequencing primers: 5′ GCGGTAGGCGTGTACGGT; 3′ CTGGCAATTTCAATTAATTCAATAT
Resource information
  A portion of this plasmid was derived from a plasmid made by: "+" and "-" FokI heterodimer mutations are derived from Miller et al., Nat. Biotech 2007, PMID 17603475.
Terms and licenses: Academic/Nonprofit Terms; Industry Terms: Not Available to Industry
Depositor comments: The ‘2-in-1’ ZFN cassette in this plasmid is under control of a CMV promoter. Each ZFN contains an N-terminal triple FLAG tag. The ZFN subunits are separated by a sequence encoding the T2A autoproteinase
How to cite: pMG10 was a gift from Keith Joung (Addgene plasmid # 31238 ; http://n2t.net/addgene:31238 ; RRID:Addgene_31238)
