>Addgene plasmid #31238 | pMG10 | addgene partial sequence | sequence record 32309 | 31238 with CMV-F
AGCAGAGCTGGTTTAGTGAACCGTCAGATCCGCTAGAGATCCGCGGCCGCCACCATGGATTATAAGGATC
ACGATGGCGACTACAAGGACCACGATATTGACTACAAAGACGATGACGATAAAATGGCTCCTAAGAAAAA
GCGCAAAGTCGGTATCCATGGCGTTCCCGCTAGCTAACGCAAGATCTCAGCTGGTGAAGTCCGAGCTCGA
AGAAAAAAAGAGCGAGCTGCGCCACAAGCTCAAGTACGTGCCCCACGAGTACATCGAGCTGATCGAGATC
GCCCGCAACAGCACCCAAGACCGCATCCTGGAGATGAAAGTGATGGAGTTCTTCATGAAGGTGTACGGCT
ACCGCGGCAAGCACCTGGGCGGCTCCCGCAAGCCCGATGGCGCCATCTACACCGTGGGCTCCCCCATCGA
CTATGGCGTCATTGTCGACACCAAGGCCTACTCCGGCGGCTACAACTTACCCATCGGTCAGGCCGACGAG
ATGCAACGCTACGTGAAGGAGAACCAGACCCGCAATAAGCACATTAATCCCAACGAGTGGTGGAAGGTGT
ACCCCTCCTCCGTGACCGAGTTCAAATTCCTGTTCGTGTCCGGCCACTTCAAGGGCAATTATAAGGCCCA
ACTGACCCGCCTGAACCACAAGACCAACTGCAACGGCGCCGTGCTGTCCGTGGAGGAACTGCTGATCGGC
GGCGAGATGATCAAGGCTGGTACCCTGACCCTGGAAGAGGTGCGCCGCAAGTTCAACAATGGTGAAATCA
ATTTCAGGTCCGGCGGCGGAGAGGGCAGAGGAAGTCTTCTAACATGCGGTGACGTGGAGGAGAATCCCGG
CCCTAGGATGGACTACAAAGACCATGACGGTGATTATAAAGATCATGACATCGATTACAAGGATGACGAT
GACAAGATGGCCCCCAAGAAGAAGAGGA
