>Addgene plasmid #31238 | pMG10 | addgene partial sequence | sequence record 36071 | BGHrev
GATGACCGGTACGCGTAGAATCGAGACCGAGGAGAGGGTTAGGGATAGGCTTACCTTCGAAGGGCCCTTA
AAAGTTTATCTCGCCGTTATTAAATTTCCGTCTCACTTCCTCTAAGGTTAATGTGCCGGCTTTAATCATT
TCTCCACCAATTAAAAGCTCTTCTACACTAAGAACAGCTCCATTACAATTAGTGATATGATTTAATCGTG
TAAGCTGAGCTTTGTAGTTTCCTTTAAAGTGACCACTCACAAATAAAAACTTAAATTCCGTTACAGAAGA
TGGATAGACTTTCCACCATTCATTAGGGTTGAGATGTTTGTTTCGTGTTTGATTTTCTTCGACATATCGC
TCCATTTCATCTGCTTGGCCAATTGGCAGATTATAACCTCCGCTATAAGCTTTAGTATCCACGATCACAC
CGTAATCAATAGGAGATCCGACAGTATAAATTGCTCCGTCCGGTTTCCTTGATCCACCCAAATGTTTACC
TCTATATCCATAAACTTTCATAAAAAATTCCATTACCTTCATTTCAAGAATTCTATCCTGAGTGGAATTT
CTGGCAATTTCAATTAATTCAATATATTCATGAGGCACATATTTCAATTTATGACGAAGTTCAGATTTCT
TCTCCTCCAGTTCACTTTTGACTAGTTGGGATCCAAGCTTACTATCTAGACGGCACCCCGTGAATGCCCA
CCTTCCTCTTCTTCTTGGGGGCCATCTTGTCATCGTCATCCTTGTAATCGATGTCATGATCTTTATAATC
ACCGTCATGGTCTTTGTAGTCCATCCTAGGGCCGGGATTCTCCTCCACGTCACCGCATGTTAGAAGACTT
CCTCTGCCCTCTCCGCCGCCGGACCTGAAATTGATTTCACCATTGTTGAACTTGCGGCGCACCTCTTCCA
GGGTCAGGGTACCAGCCTTGATCATCTCGCC
